>Addgene plasmid #116777 | pHAGE-PPP2R1A | addgene full sequence | sequence record 241715 | Addgene NGS Result
TGGAAGGGCTAATTCACTCCCAAAGAAGACAAGATATCCTTGATCTGTGGATCTACCACACACAAGGCTA
CTTCCCTGATTAGCAGAACTACACACCAGGGCCAGGGGTCAGATATCCACTGACCTTTGGATGGTGCTAC
AAGCTAGTACCAGTTGAGCCAGATAAGGTAGAAGAGGCCAATAAAGGAGAGAACACCAGCTTGTTACACC
CTGTGAGCCTGCATGGGATGGATGACCCGGAGAGAGAAGTGTTAGAGTGGAGGTTTGACAGCCGCCTAGC
ATTTCATCACGTGGCCCGAGAGCTGCATCCGGAGTACTTCAAGAACTGCTGATATCGAGCTTGCTACAAG
GGACTTTCCGCTGGGGACTTTCCAGGGAGGCGTGGCCTGGGCGGGACTGGGGAGTGGCGAGCCCTCAGAT
CCTGCATATAAGCAGCTGCTTTTTGCCTGTACTGGGTCTCTCTGGTTAGACCAGATCTGAGCCTGGGAGC
TCTCTGGCTAACTAGGGAACCCACTGCTTAAGCCTCAATAAAGCTTGCCTTGAGTGCTTCAAGTAGTGTG
TGCCCGTCTGTTGTGTGACTCTGGTAACTAGAGATCCCTCAGACCCTTTTAGTCAGTGTGGAAAATCTCT
AGCAGTGGCGCCCGAACAGGGACTTGAAAGCGAAAGGGAAACCAGAGGAGCTCTCTCGACGCAGGACTCG
GCTTGCTGAAGCGCGCACGGCAAGAGGCGAGGGGCGGCGACTGGTGAGTACGCCAAAAATTTTGACTAGC
GGAGGCTAGAAGGAGAGAGATGGGTGCGAGAGCGTCAGTATTAAGCGGGGGAGAATTAGATCGCGATGGG
AAAAAATTCGGTTAAGGCCAGGGGGAAAGAAAAAATATAAATTAAAACATATAGTATGGGCAAGCAGGGA
GCTAGAACGATTCGCAGTTAATCCTGGCCTGTTAGAAACATCAGAAGGCTGTAGACAAATACTGGGACAG
CTACAACCATCCCTTCAGACAGGATCAGAAGAACTTAGATCATTATATAATACAGTAGCAACCCTCTATT
GTGTGCATCAAAGGATAGAGATAAAAGACACCAAGGAAGCTTTAGACAAGATAGAGGAAGAGCAAAACAA
AAGTAAGACCACCGCACAGCAAGCGGCCGGCCGCTGATCTTCAGACCTGGAGGAGGAGATATGAGGGACA
ATTGGAGAAGTGAATTATATAAATATAAAGTAGTAAAAATTGAACCATTAGGAGTAGCACCCACCAAGGC
AAAGAGAAGAGTGGTGCAGAGAGAAAAAAGAGCAGTGGGAATAGGAGCTTTGTTCCTTGGGTTCTTGGGA
GCAGCAGGAAGCACTATGGGCGCAGCGTCAATGACGCTGACGGTACAGGCCAGACAATTATTGTCTGGTA
TAGTGCAGCAGCAGAACAATTTGCTGAGGGCTATTGAGGCGCAACAGCATCTGTTGCAACTCACAGTCTG
GGGCATCAAGCAGCTCCAGGCAAGAATCCTGGCTGTGGAAAGATACCTAAAGGATCAACAGCTCCTGGGG
ATTTGGGGTTGCTCTGGAAAACTCATTTGCACCACTGCTGTGCCTTGGAATGCTAGTTGGAGTAATAAAT
CTCTGGAACAGATTTGGAATCACACGACCTGGATGGAGTGGGACAGAGAAATTAACAATTACACAAGCTT
AATACACTCCTTAATTGAAGAATCGCAAAACCAGCAAGAAAAGAATGAACAAGAATTATTGGAATTAGAT
AAATGGGCAAGTTTGTGGAATTGGTTTAACATAACAAATTGGCTGTGGTATATAAAATTATTCATAATGA
TAGTAGGAGGCTTGGTAGGTTTAAGAATAGTTTTTGCTGTACTTTCTATAGTGAATAGAGTTAGGCAGGG
ATATTCACCATTATCGTTTCAGACCCACCTCCCAACCCCGAGGGGACCCGACAGGCCCGAAGGAATAGAA
GAAGAAGGTGGAGAGAGAGACAGAGACAGATCCATTCGATTAGTGAACGGATCTCGACGGTATCGCCGAA
TTCACAAATGGCAGTATTCATCCACAATTTTAAAAGAAAAGGGGGGATTGGGGGGTACAGTGCAGGGGAA
AGAATAGTAGACATAATAGCAACAGACATACAAACTAAAGAATTACAAAAACAAATTACAAAAATTCAAA
ATTTTCGGGTTTATTACAGGGACAGCAGAGATCCAGTTTGGACTAGTCGTGAGGCTCCGGTGCCCGTCAG
TGGGCAGAGCGCACATCGCCCACAGTCCCCGAGAAGTTGGGGGGAGGGGTCGGCAATTGAACCGGTGCCT
AGAGAAGGTGGCGCGGGGTAAACTGGGAAAGTGATGTCGTGTACTGGCTCCGCCTTTTTCCCGAGGGTGG
GGGAGAACCGTATATAAGTGCAGTAGTCGCCGTGAACGTTCTTTTTCGCAACGGGTTTGCCGCCAGAACA
CAGGTAAGTGCCGTGTGTGGTTCCCGCGGGCCTGGCCTCTTTACGGGTTATGGCCCTTGCGTGCCTTGAA
TTACTTCCACCTGGCTGCAGTACGTGATTCTTGATCCCGAGCTTCGGGTTGGAAGTGGGTGGGAGAGTTC
GAGGCCTTGCGCTTAAGGAGCCCCTTCGCCTCGTGCTTGAGTTGAGGCCTGGCCTGGGCGCTGGGGCCGC
CGCGTGCGAATCTGGTGGCACCTTCGCGCCTGTCTCGCTGCTTTCGATAAGTCTCTAGCCATTTAAAATT
TTTGATGACCTGCTGCGACGCTTTTTTTCTGGCAAGATAGTCTTGTAAATGCGGGCCAAGATCTGCACAC
TGGTATTTCGGTTTTTGGGGCCGCGGGCGGCGACGGGGCCCGTGCGTCCCAGCGCACATGTTCGGCGAGG
CGGGGCCTGCGAGCGCGGCCACCGAGAATCGGACGGGGGTAGTCTCAAGCTGGCCGGCCTGCTCTGGTGC
CTGGCCTCGCGCCGCCGTGTATCGCCCCGCCCTGGGCGGCAAGGCTGGCCCGGTCGGCACCAGTTGCGTG
AGCGGAAAGATGGCCGCTTCCCGGCCCTGCTGCAGGGAGCTCAAAATGGAGGACGCGGCGCTCGGGAGAG
CGGGCGGGTGAGTCACCCACACAAAGGAAAAGGGCCTTTCCGTCCTCAGCCGTCGCTTCATGTGACTCCA
CGGAGTACCGGGCGCCGTCCAGGCACCTCGATTAGTTCTCGAGCTTTTGGAGTACGTCGTCTTTAGGTTG
GGGGGAGGGGTTTTATGCGATGGAGTTTCCCCACACTGAGTGGGTGGAGACTGAAGTTAGGCCAGCTTGG
CACTTGATGTAATTCTCCTTGGAATTTGCCCTTTTTGAGTTTGGATCTTGGTTCATTCTCAAGCCTCAGA
CAGTGGTTCAAAGTTTTTTTCTTCCATTTCAGGTGTCGTGAAGCGGCCCTGCAGATATCAACAAGTTTGT
ACAAAAAAGCAGGCACCATGGCGGCGGCCGACGGCGACGACTCGCTGTACCCCATCGCGGTGCTCATAGA
CGAACTCCGCAATGAGGACGTTCAGCTTCGCCTCAACAGCATCAAGAAGCTGTCCACCATCGCCTTGGCC
CTTGGGGTTGAAAGGACCCGAAGTGAGCTTCTGCCTTTCCTTACAGATACCATCTATGATGAAGATGAGG
TCCTCCTGGCCCTGGCAGAACAGCTGGGAACCTTCACTACCCTGGTGGGAGGCCCAGAGTACGTGCACTG
CCTGCTGCCACCGCTGGAGTCGCTGGCCACAGTGGAGGAGACAGTGGTGCGGGACAAGGCAGTGGAGTCC
TTACGGGCCATCTCACACGAGCACTCGCCCTCTGACCTGGAGGCGCACTTTGTGCCGCTAGTGAAGCGGC
TGGCGGGCGGCGACTGGTTCACCTCCCGCACCTCGGCCTGCGGCCTCTTCTCCGTCTGCTACCCCCGAGT
GTCCAGTGCTGTGAAGGCGGAACTTCGACAGTACTTCCGGAACCTGTGCTCAGATGACACCCCCATGGTG
CGGCGGGCCGCAGCCTCCAAGCTGGGGGAGTTTGCCAAGGTGCTGGAGCTGGACAACGTCAAGAGTGAGA
TCATCCCCATGTTCTCCAACCTGGCCTCTGACGAGCAGGACTCGGTGCGGCTGCTGGCGGTGGAGGCGTG
CGTGAACATCGCCCAGCTTCTGCCCCAGGAGGATCTGGAGGCCCTGGTGATGCCCACTCTGCGCCAGGCC
GCTGAAGACAAGTCCTGGCGCGTCCGCTACATGGTGGCTGACAAGTTCACAGAGCTCCAGAAAGCAGTGG
GGCCTGAGATCACCAAGACAGACCTGGTCCCTGCCTTCCAGAACCTGATGAAAGACTGTGAGGCCGAGGT
GAGGGCCGCAGCCTCCCACAAGGTCAAAGAGTTCTGTGAAAACCTCTCAGCTGACTGTCGGGAGAATGTG
ATCATGTCCCAGATCTTGCCCTGCATCAAGGAGCTGGTGTCCGATGCCAACCAACATGTCAAGTCTGCCC
TGGCCTCAGTCATCATGGGTCTCTCTCCCATCTTGGGCAAAGACAACACCATCGAGCACCTCTTGCCCCT
CTTCCTGGCTCAGCTGAAGGATGAGTGCCCTGAGGTACGGCTGAACATCATCTCTAACCTGGACTGTGTG
AACGAGGTGATTGGCATCCGGCAGCTGTCCCAGTCCCTGCTCCCTGCCATTGTGGAGCTGGCTGAGGACG
CCAAGTGGCGGGTGCGGCTGGCCATCATTGAGTACATGCCCCTCCTGGCTGGACAGCTGGGAGTGGAGTT
CTTTGATGAGAAACTTAACTCCTTGTGCATGGCCTGGCTTGTGGATCATGTATATGCCATCCGCGAGGCA
GCCACCAGCAACCTGAAGAAGCTAGTGGAAAAGTTTGGGAAGGAGTGGGCCCATGCCACAATCATCCCCA
AGGTCTTGGCCATGTCCGGAGACCCCAACTACCTGCACCGCATGACTACGCTCTTCTGCATCAATGTGCT
GTCTGAGGTCTGTGGGCAGGACATCACCACCAAGCACATGCTACCCACGGTTCTGCGCATGGCTGGGGAC
CCGGTTGCCAATGTCCGCTTCAATGTGGCCAAGTCTCTGCAGAAGATAGGGCCCATCCTGGACAACAGCA
CCTTGCAGAGTGAAGTCAAGCCCATCCTAGAGAAGCTGACCCAGGACCAGGATGTGGACGTCAAATACTT
TGCCCAGGAGGCTCTGACTGTTCTGTCTCTCGCCTAGAACCCAGCTTTCTTGTACAAAGTGGTGATATCC
AATTAACCCTCACTAAAGGATAGATTTAAGTGAAGAGAGTTATCCCTATAGTGAGTCGTATTACCACCCA
ACTTTTCTATACAAAGTGGTTGATATCCAGCACAGTGGCGGCCGCTCGAGTCTAGAGGGCCCGCGGTTCG
AAGGTAAGCCTATCCCTAACCCTCTCCTCGGTCTCGATTCTACGCGTACCGGTTAGTAATGAGATCCCTC
CCCCCCCCCTAACGTTACTGGCCGAAGCCGCTTGGAATAAGGCCGGTGTGCGTTTGTCTATATGTTATTT
TCCACCATATTGCCGTCTTTTGGCAATGTGAGGGCCCGGAAACCTGGCCCTGTCTTCTTGACGAGCATTC
CTAGGGGTCTTTCCCCTCTCGCCAAAGGAATGCAAGGTCTGTTGAATGTCGTGAAGGAAGCAGTTCCTCT
GGAAGCTTCTTGAAGACAAACAACGTCTGTAGCGACCCTTTGCAGGCAGCGGAACCCCCCACCTGGCGAC
AGGTGCCTCTGCGGCCAAAAGCCACGTGTATAAGATACACCTGCAAAGGCGGCACAACCCCAGTGCCACG
TTGTGAGTTGGATAGTTGTGGAAAGAGTCAAATGGCTCTCCTCAAGCGTATTCAACAAGGGGCTGAAGGA
TGCCCAGAAGGTACCCCATTGTATGGGATCTGATCTGGGGCCTCGGTGCACATGCTTTACATGTGTTTAG
TCGAGGTTAAAAAAACGTCTAGGCCCCCCGAACCACGGGGACGTGGTTTTCCTTTGAAAAACACGATGAT
AATATGGCCACACATATGACCGAGTACAAGCCCACGGTGCGCCTCGCCACCCGCGACGACGTCCCCAGGG
CCGTACGCACCCTCGCCGCCGCGTTCGCCGACTACCCCGCCACGCGCCACACCGTCGATCCGGACCGCCA
CATCGAGCGGGTCACCGAGCTGCAAGAACTCTTCCTCACGCGCGTCGGGCTCGACATCGGCAAGGTGTGG
GTCGCGGACGACGGCGCCGCGGTGGCGGTCTGGACCACGCCGGAGAGCGTCGAAGCGGGGGCGGTGTTCG
CCGAGATCGGCCCGCGCATGGCCGAGTTGAGCGGTTCCCGGCTGGCCGCGCAGCAACAGATGGAAGGCCT
CCTGGCGCCGCACCGGCCCAAGGAGCCCGCGTGGTTCCTGGCCACCGTCGGCGTCTCGCCCGACCACCAG
GGCAAGGGTCTGGGCAGCGCCGTCGTGCTCCCCGGAGTGGAGGCGGCCGAGCGCGCCGGGGTGCCCGCCT
TCCTGGAGACCTCCGCGCCCCGCAACCTCCCCTTCTACGAGCGGCTCGGCTTCACCGTCACCGCCGACGT
CGAGGTGCCCGAAGGACCGCGCACCTGGTGCATGACCCGCAAGCCCGGTGCCTAAATCGATAGATCCTAA
TCAACCTCTGGATTACAAAATTTGTGAAAGATTGACTGGTATTCTTAACTATGTTGCTCCTTTTACGCTA
TGTGGATACGCTGCTTTAATGCCTTTGTATCATGCTATTGCTTCCCGTATGGCTTTCATTTTCTCCTCCT
TGTATAAATCCTGGTTGCTGTCTCTTTATGAGGAGTTGTGGCCCGTTGTCAGGCAACGTGGCGTGGTGTG
CACTGTGTTTGCTGACGCAACCCCCACTGGTTGGGGCATTGCCACCACCTGTCAGCTCCTTTCCGGGACT
TTCGCTTTCCCCCTCCCTATTGCCACGGCGGAACTCATCGCCGCCTGCCTTGCCCGCTGCTGGACAGGGG
CTCGGCTGTTGGGCACTGACAATTCCGTGGTGTTGTCGGGGAAATCATCGTCCTTTCCTTGGCTGCTCGC
CTGTGTTGCCACCTGGATTCTGCGCGGGACGTCCTTCTGCTACGTCCCTTCGGCCCTCAATCCAGCGGAC
CTTCCTTCCCGCGGCCTGCTGCCGGCTCTGCGGCCTCTTCCGCGTCTTCGCCTTCGCCCTCAGACGAGTC
GGATCTCCCTTTGGGCCGCCTCCCCGCCTGAGATCCTTTAAGACCAATGACTTACAAGGCAGCTGTAGAT
CTTAGCCACTTTTTAAAAGAAAAGGGGGGACTGGAAGGGCTAATTCACTCCCAACGAAGACAAGATCTGC
TTTTTGCTTGTACTGGGTCTCTCTGGTTAGACCAGATCTGAGCCTGGGAGCTCTCTGGCTAACTAGGGAA
CCCACTGCTTAAGCCTCAATAAAGCTTGCCTTGAGTGCTTCAAGTAGTGTGTGCCCGTCTGTTGTGTGAC
TCTGGTAACTAGAGATCCCTCAGACCCTTTTAGTCAGTGTGGAAAATCTCTAGCAGTAGTAGTTCATGTC
ATCTTATTATTCAGTATTTATAACTTGCAAAGAAATGAATATCAGAGAGTGAGAGGCCCGGGTTAATTAA
GGAAAGGGCTAGATCATTCTTGAAGACGAAAGGGCCTCGTGATACGCCTATTTTTATAGGTTAATGTCAT
GATAATAATGGTTTCTTAGACGTCAGGTGGCACTTTTCGGGGAAATGTGCGCGGAACCCCTATTTGTTTA
TTTTTCTAAATACATTCAAATATGTATCCGCTCATGAGACAATAACCCTGATAAATGCTTCAATAATATT
GAAAAAGGAAGAGTATGAGTATTCAACATTTCCGTGTCGCCCTTATTCCCTTTTTTGCGGCATTTTGCCT
TCCTGTTTTTGCTCACCCAGAAACGCTGGTGAAAGTAAAAGATGCTGAAGATCAGTTGGGTGCACGAGTG
GGTTACATCGAACTGGATCTCAACAGCGGTAAGATCCTTGAGAGTTTTCGCCCCGAAGAACGTTTTCCAA
TGATGAGCACTTTTAAAGTTCTGCTATGTGGCGCGGTATTATCCCGTGTTGACGCCGGGCAAGAGCAACT
CGGTCGCCGCATACACTATTCTCAGAATGACTTGGTTGAGTACTCACCAGTCACAGAAAAGCATCTTACG
GATGGCATGACAGTAAGAGAATTATGCAGTGCTGCCATAACCATGAGTGATAACACTGCGGCCAACTTAC
TTCTGACAACGATCGGAGGACCGAAGGAGCTAACCGCTTTTTTGCACAACATGGGGGATCATGTAACTCG
CCTTGATCGTTGGGAACCGGAGCTGAATGAAGCCATACCAAACGACGAGCGTGACACCACGATGCCTGTA
GCAATGGCAACAACGTTGCGCAAACTATTAACTGGCGAACTACTTACTCTAGCTTCCCGGCAACAATTAA
TAGACTGGATGGAGGCGGATAAAGTTGCAGGACCACTTCTGCGCTCGGCCCTTCCGGCTGGCTGGTTTAT
TGCTGATAAATCTGGAGCCGGTGAGCGTGGGTCTCGCGGTATCATTGCAGCACTGGGGCCAGATGGTAAG
CCCTCCCGTATCGTAGTTATCTACACGACGGGGAGTCAGGCAACTATGGATGAACGAAATAGACAGATCG
CTGAGATAGGTGCCTCACTGATTAAGCATTGGTAACTGTCAGACCAAGTTTACTCATATATACTTTAGAT
TGATTTAAAACTTCATTTTTAATTTAAAAGGATCTAGGTGAAGATCCTTTTTGATAATCTCATGACCAAA
ATCCCTTAACGTGAGTTTTCGTTCCACTGAGCGTCAGACCCCGTAGAAAAGATCAAAGGATCTTCTTGAG
ATCCTTTTTTTCTGCGCGTAATCTGCTGCTTGCAAACAAAAAAACCACCGCTACCAGCGGTGGTTTGTTT
GCCGGATCAAGAGCTACCAACTCTTTTTCCGAAGGTAACTGGCTTCAGCAGAGCGCAGATACCAAATACT
GTTCTTCTAGTGTAGCCGTAGTTAGGCCACCACTTCAAGAACTCTGTAGCACCGCCTACATACCTCGCTC
TGCTAATCCTGTTACCAGTGGCTGCTGCCAGTGGCGATAAGTCGTGTCTTACCGGGTTGGACTCAAGACG
ATAGTTACCGGATAAGGCGCAGCGGTCGGGCTGAACGGGGGGTTCGTGCACACAGCCCAGCTTGGAGCGA
ACGACCTACACCGAACTGAGATACCTACAGCGTGAGCTATGAGAAAGCGCCACGCTTCCCGAAGGGAGAA
AGGCGGACAGGTATCCGGTAAGCGGCAGGGTCGGAACAGGAGAGCGCACGAGGGAGCTTCCAGGGGGAAA
CGCCTGGTATCTTTATAGTCCTGTCGGGTTTCGCCACCTCTGACTTGAGCGTCGATTTTTGTGATGCTCG
TCAGGGGGGCGGAGCCTATGGAAAAACGCCAGCAACGCGGCCTTTTTACGGTTCCTGGCCTTTTGCTGGC
CTTTTGCTCACATGTTCTTTCCTGCGTTATCCCCTGATTCTGTGGATAACCGTATTACCGCCTTTGAGTG
AGCTGATACCGCTCGCCGCAGCCGAACGACCGAGCGCAGCGAGTCAGTGAGCGAGGAAGCGGAAGAGCGC
CCAATACGCAAACCGCCTCTCCCCGCGCGTTGGCCGATTCATTAATGCAGCAAGCTCATGGCTGACTAAT
TTTTTTTATTTATGCAGAGGCCGAGGCCGCCTCGGCCTCTGAGCTATTCCAGAAGTAGTGAGGAGGCTTT
TTTGGAGGCCTAGGCTTTTGCAAAAAGCTCCCCGTGGCACGACAGGTTTCCCGACTGGAAAGCGGGCAGT
GAGCGCAACGCAATTAATGTGAGTTAGCTCACTCATTAGGCACCCCAGGCTTTACACTTTATGCTTCCGG
CTCGTATGTTGTGTGGAATTGTGAGCGGATAACAATTTCACACAGGAAACAGCTATGACATGATTACGAA
TTTCACAAATAAAGCATTTTTTTCACTGCATTCTAGTTGTGGTTTGTCCAAACTCATCAATGTATCTTAT
CATGTCTGGATCAACTGGATAACTCAAGCTAACCAAAATCATCCCAAACTTCCCACCCCATACCCTATTA
CCACTGCCAATTACCTGTGGTTTCATTTACTCTAAACCTGTGATTCCTCTGAATTATTTTCATTTTAAAG
AAATTGTATTTGTTAAATATGTACTACAAACTTAGTAGT
Features (pLannotate 1.2.2; 30 found; start..end, strand, type, name):
    377..634     +  LTR            5' LTR (truncated): truncated 5' long terminal repeat (LTR) from HIV-1
    681..806     +  misc_feature   HIV-1 Ψ: packaging signal of human immunodeficiency virus type 1
    790..1128    +  CDS            HIV-1 gag (fragment): gag protein from human immunodeficiency virus 1; gag
   1303..1536    +  misc_feature   RRE: The Rev response element (RRE) of HIV-1 allows for Rev-dependent mRNA export from the nucleus to the cytoplasm.
   1913..2013    +  CDS            Rev (fragment): human immunodeficiency virus 1 (HIV-1) Rev protein; rev; enhances nuclear export of unspliced and incompletely spliced viral mRNAs
   2058..2175    +  misc_feature   cPPT/CTS: central polypurine tract and central termination sequence of HIV-1
   2223..3401    +  promoter       EF-1α promoter: strong constitutive promoter for human elongation factor EF-1α
   3422..3442    +  protein_bind   attB1: mutant version of attB; core recombination site for the Gateway® BP reaction BP Clonase™
   3448..5214    +  CDS            PPP2R1A: 2AAA_HUMAN - Experimental evidence at protein level: Swiss-Prot protein existence level 1. The PR65 subunit of protein phosphatase 2A serves as a scaffolding molecule to coordinate the assembly of the catalytic subunit and a variable regulatory B subunit. Upon interaction with GNA12 promotes dephosphorylation of microtubule associated protein TAU/MAPT (PubMed:15525651). Required for proper chromosome segregation and for centromeric localization of SGO1 in mitosis (PubMed:16580887). From Homo sapiens (Human).
   5219..5243    -  protein_bind   attB2: mutant version of attB; recombination site for the Gateway® BP reaction BP Clonase™
   5251..5269    +  promoter       T3 promoter: promoter for bacteriophage T3 RNA polymerase
   5295..5313    -  promoter       T7 promoter: promoter for bacteriophage T7 RNA polymerase
   5319..5337    -  protein_bind   attB4 (fragment): mutant version of attB; core recombination site for the Gateway® BP reaction BP Clonase™
   5393..5434    +  CDS            V5 tag: epitope tag from simian virus 5
   5560..6022    +  misc_feature   IRES: internal ribosome entry site (IRES) of the encephalomyocarditis virus (EMCV)
   6036..6633    +  CDS            PuroR (fragment): puromycin N-acetyltransferase; pac from Streptomyces; confers resistance to puromycin
   6649..7237    +  misc_feature   WPRE: woodchuck hepatitis virus posttranscriptional regulatory element
   7245..7310    +  CDS            nef (fragment): NEF_HV1Z2 - Experimental evidence at protein level: Swiss-Prot protein existence level 1. Extracellular Nef protein targets CD4(+) T-lymphocytes for apoptosis by interacting with CXCR4 surface receptors. From Human immunodeficiency virus type 1 group M subtype D (isolate Z2/CDC-Z34) (HIV-1).
   7312..7545    +  LTR            3' LTR (ΔU3): self-inactivating 3' long terminal repeat (LTR) from HIV-1
   7750..7854    +  promoter       AmpR promoter: bla
   7855..8715    +  CDS            AmpR: β-lactamase; bla; confers resistance to ampicillin, carbenicillin, and related antibiotics
   8886..9474    +  rep_origin     ori: high-copy-number ColE1/pMB1/pBR322/pUC origin of replication
   9657..9711    +  CDS            lacI (fragment): lac repressor; lacI; The lac repressor binds to the lac operator to inhibit transcription in E. coli. This inhibition can be relieved by adding lactose or isopropyl-β-D-thiogalactopyranoside (IPTG).
   9717..9810    +  rep_origin     SV40 ori (fragment): SV40 origin of replication
   9835..9872    +  CDS            lacI (fragment): lac repressor; lacI; The lac repressor binds to the lac operator to inhibit transcription in E. coli. This inhibition can be relieved by adding lactose or isopropyl-β-D-thiogalactopyranoside (IPTG).
   9885..9906    +  protein_bind   CAP binding site: CAP binding activates transcription in the presence of cAMP. E. coli catabolite activator protein
   9921..9951    +  promoter       lac promoter: promoter for the E. coli lac operon
   9959..9975    +  protein_bind   lac operator: The lac repressor binds to the lac operator to inhibit transcription in E. coli. This inhibition can be relieved by adding lactose or isopropyl-β-D-thiogalactopyranoside (IPTG). lac repressor encoded by lacI
  10009..10092   +  polyA_signal   SV40 poly(A) signal (fragment): SV40 polyadenylation signal
  10259..329     +  CDS            nef (fragment) (across the origin): NEF_HV1BR - Experimental evidence at protein level: Swiss-Prot protein existence level 1. Extracellular Nef protein targets CD4(+) T-lymphocytes for apoptosis by interacting with CXCR4 surface receptors (PubMed:14990729). From Human immunodeficiency virus type 1 group M subtype B (isolate BRU/LAI) (HIV-1).
