[The description below was written by a language model from this plasmid's Addgene catalogue record and pLannotate feature annotations shown in this document.]
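Description:
pHAGE-PPP2R1A is a lentiviral expression plasmid built on the HIV-1-derived pHAGE backbone and carrying the wild-type human PPP2R1A open reading frame, which encodes the PR65/Aα scaffolding subunit of protein phosphatase 2A that brings together the catalytic and regulatory B subunits. In bacteria the roughly 10.3 kb plasmid is maintained through a high-copy ColE1/pUC-type origin and selected with ampicillin via the β-lactamase gene. The recombination-tolerant Stbl3 strain is listed for propagation, as is common for LTR-containing vectors.

The transfer cassette is flanked by a truncated 5' LTR and a ΔU3 self-inactivating 3' LTR. It contains the Ψ packaging signal with an adjoining gag fragment, the Rev response element for Rev-dependent export of the genomic RNA, and the cPPT/CTS element, which aids nuclear import and transduction. Within this frame, the constitutive human EF-1α promoter drives PPP2R1A, which was introduced by Gateway recombination and therefore sits between attB1 and attB2 sites. Downstream lie short T3 and T7 promoter sequences, an attB4 remnant and a V5 epitope sequence. The record does not state whether the V5 tag is read in frame with the insert, so a tagged product should not be assumed. An EMCV IRES then links a puromycin N-acetyltransferase gene to the same transcript, allowing puromycin selection of transduced mammalian cells, and a WPRE enhances transcript expression. Remaining annotations (nef, lacI, SV40 and lac fragments) are backbone remnants.

The stated purpose is lentiviral expression of PPP2R1A. As the wild-type version, from work on functional annotation of somatic cancer mutations, it plausibly serves as a reference for mutant alleles.
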