Addgene plasmid #116777: pHAGE-PPP2R1A
Purpose: Lentiviral expression of PPP2R1A
Depositing lab: Gordon Mills & Kenneth Scott. Depositing organization: Baylor College of Medicine. Publication: Systematic Functional Annotation of Somatic Mutations in Cancer. Ng PK, Li J, Jeong KJ, Shao S, Chen H, Tsang YH, Sengupta S, Wang Z, Bhavana VH, Tran R, Soewito S, Minussi DC, Moreno D, Kong K, Dogruluk T, Lu H, Gao J, Tokheim C, Zhou DC, Johnson AM, Zeng J, Ip CKM, Ju Z, Wester M, Yu S, Li Y, Vellano CP, Schultz N, Karchin R, Ding L, Lu Y, Cheung LWT, Chen K, Shaw KR, Meric-Bernstam F, Scott KL, Yi S, Sahni N, Liang H, Mills GB. Cancer Cell. 2018 Mar 12;33(3):450-462.e10. doi: 10.1016/j.ccell.2018.01.021. PubMed 29533785.
Backbone
  Vector backbone: pHAGE
  Vector type: Lentiviral
Growth in bacteria
  Bacterial resistance: Ampicillin, 100 μg/mL
  Growth temperature: 37°C
  Growth strain: Stbl3
  Copy number: High Copy
Gene/Insert
  Gene/Insert name: PPP2R1A
  Species: H. sapiens (human)
  Mutation: WT
  Entrez Gene: PPP2R1A (a.k.a. HJS2, MRD36, PP2A-Aalpha, PP2AA, PP2AAALPHA, PR65A)
  Cloning method: Gateway Cloning
Terms and licenses: Academic/Nonprofit Terms; Industry Terms: Not Available to Industry
How to cite: pHAGE-PPP2R1A was a gift from Gordon Mills & Kenneth Scott (Addgene plasmid # 116777 ; http://n2t.net/addgene:116777 ; RRID:Addgene_116777)
