>Addgene plasmid #116777 | pHAGE-PPP2R1A | depositor partial sequence | sequence record 219653 | insert
ATGGCGGCGGCCGACGGCGACGACTCGCTGTACCCCATCGCGGTGCTCATAGACGAACTCCGCAATGAGG
ACGTTCAGCTTCGCCTCAACAGCATCAAGAAGCTGTCCACCATCGCCTTGGCCCTTGGGGTTGAAAGGAC
CCGAAGTGAGCTTCTGCCTTTCCTTACAGATACCATCTATGATGAAGATGAGGTCCTCCTGGCCCTGGCA
GAACAGCTGGGAACCTTCACTACCCTGGTGGGAGGCCCAGAGTACGTGCACTGCCTGCTGCCACCGCTGG
AGTCGCTGGCCACAGTGGAGGAGACAGTGGTGCGGGACAAGGCAGTGGAGTCCTTACGGGCCATCTCACA
CGAGCACTCGCCCTCTGACCTGGAGGCGCACTTTGTGCCGCTAGTGAAGCGGCTGGCGGGCGGCGACTGG
TTCACCTCCCGCACCTCGGCCTGCGGCCTCTTCTCCGTCTGCTACCCCCGAGTGTCCAGTGCTGTGAAGG
CGGAACTTCGACAGTACTTCCGGAACCTGTGCTCAGATGACACCCCCATGGTGCGGCGGGCCGCAGCCTC
CAAGCTGGGGGAGTTTGCCAAGGTGCTGGAGCTGGACAACGTCAAGAGTGAGATCATCCCCATGTTCTCC
AACCTGGCCTCTGACGAGCAGGACTCGGTGCGGCTGCTGGCGGTGGAGGCGTGCGTGAACATCGCCCAGC
TTCTGCCCCAGGAGGATCTGGAGGCCCTGGTGATGCCCACTCTGCGCCAGGCCGCTGAAGACAAGTCCTG
GCGCGTCCGCTACATGGTGGCTGACAAGTTCACAGAGCTCCAGAAAGCAGTGGGGCCTGAGATCACCAAG
ACAGACCTGGTCCCTGCCTTCCAGAACCTGATGAAAGACTGTGAGGCCGAGGTGAGGGCCGCAGCCTCCC
ACAAGGTCAAAGAGTTCTGTGAAAACCTCTCAGCTGACTGTCGGGAGAATGTGATCATGTCCCAGATCTT
GCCCTGCATCAAGGAGCTGGTGTCCGATGCCAACCAACATGTCAAGTCTGCCCTGGCCTCAGTCATCATG
GGTCTCTCTCCCATCTTGGGCAAAGACAACACCATCGAGCACCTCTTGCCCCTCTTCCTGGCTCAGCTGA
AGGATGAGTGCCCTGAGGTACGGCTGAACATCATCTCTAACCTGGACTGTGTGAACGAGGTGATTGGCAT
CCGGCAGCTGTCCCAGTCCCTGCTCCCTGCCATTGTGGAGCTGGCTGAGGACGCCAAGTGGCGGGTGCGG
CTGGCCATCATTGAGTACATGCCCCTCCTGGCTGGACAGCTGGGAGTGGAGTTCTTTGATGAGAAACTTA
ACTCCTTGTGCATGGCCTGGCTTGTGGATCATGTATATGCCATCCGCGAGGCAGCCACCAGCAACCTGAA
GAAGCTAGTGGAAAAGTTTGGGAAGGAGTGGGCCCATGCCACAATCATCCCCAAGGTCTTGGCCATGTCC
GGAGACCCCAACTACCTGCACCGCATGACTACGCTCTTCTGCATCAATGTGCTGTCTGAGGTCTGTGGGC
AGGACATCACCACCAAGCACATGCTACCCACGGTTCTGCGCATGGCTGGGGACCCGGTTGCCAATGTCCG
CTTCAATGTGGCCAAGTCTCTGCAGAAGATAGGGCCCATCCTGGACAACAGCACCTTGCAGAGTGAAGTC
AAGCCCATCCTAGAGAAGCTGACCCAGGACCAGGATGTGGACGTCAAATACTTTGCCCAGGAGGCTCTGA
CTGTTCTGTCTCTCGCCTGA
